>Addgene plasmid #196068 | pIF3 | addgene full sequence | sequence record 385304 | Addgene NGS Result
TTGTACAAAGTGGTACTTAACGTTACTGAAATCATCAAACAGCTTGACGAATCTGGATATAAGATCGTTG
GTGTCGATGTCAGCTCCGGAGTTGAGACAAATGGTGTTCAGGATCTCGATAAGATACGTTCATTTGTCCA
AGCAGCAAAGAGTGCCTTCTAGTGATTTAATAGCTCCATGTCAACAAGAATAAAACGCGTTTCGGGTTTA
CCTCTTCCAGATACAGCTCATCTGCAATGCATTAATGCATTGGACCTCGCAACCCTAGTACGCCCTTCAG
GCTCCGGCGAAGCAGAAGAATAGCTTAGCAGAGTCTATTTTCATTTTCGGGAGACGAGATCAAGCAGATC
AACGGTCGTCAATGGACCTACGAGACTGAGGAATCCGCTCTTGGCTCCACGCGACTATATATTTGTCTCT
AATTGTACTTTGACATGCTCCTCTTCTTTACTCTGATAGCTTGACTATGAAAATTCCGTCACCAGCCCCT
GGGTTCGCAAAGATAATTGCACTGTTTCTTCCTTGAACTCTCAAGCCTACAGGACACACATTCATCGTAG
GTATAAACCTCGAAAATCATTCCTACTAAGATGGGTATACAATAGTAACCATGGTTGCCTAGTGAATGCT
CCGTAACACCCAATACGCCGGCCGAAACTTTTTTACAACTCTCCTATGAGTCGTTTACCCAGAATGCACA
GGTACACTTGTTTAGAGGTAATCCTTCTTTTTGGCCGATTCATTAATGCAGCTGGCACGACAGGTTTCCC
GACTGGAAAGCGGGCAGTGAGCGCAACGCAATTAATGTGAGTTAGCTCACTCATTAGGCACCCCAGGCTT
TACACTTTATGCTTCCGGCTCGTATGTTGTGTGGAATTGTGAGCGGATAACAATTTCACACAGGAAACAG
CTATGACATGATTACGAATTCGAGCTCGGTACCCGGGGATCCTCTAGAGTCGACCTGCAGGCATGCACAC
TACGCGAATCATGTCTCTGAGAGTATTCTAGCTGATTGGCGAATGTCTAAGCAAATGGATGCAGAGAACC
ACTCGATCTTCGTGTCTCAATCATAGGCGGAATTAGATTCCCATATAAAGAGAATGCTGCCCCACAATGG
GCCCGCCCAACGGCAAAGGATGTGGGTGTGTATTAGTCAGCTGCAAACTTTTCTTGCACAGGCCAGACAG
TTACCCCACTTGTAGAGAGTATAAGAATACCTGCTCGCCCTCTCCGAATCGTTTTTGTGTTTCTCTTTCT
ACCATGTCGATCTTACTTCAAAGTGAGTCTCCCATACACAGCCTCTTCACCTCTCCAGCCTTTCCAAGCA
ACACCATCACTAAGGAGACCGAGGTCTCGGTTTTGAATTGGGTACTCAAATTGGTTCCCGCTTGACGACA
TTCCGAAACCCCCAATTTCGCGGCTTCGAATCGTGGCTACCCTTGGCCGAGGTTGCGATTTCTCTGCCGT
ATCTGACAATGATCCAACCGGCCGGATGTGTGGGAGGGCGCAAAGGGTGTAATTGGGTCTAGGCGTGAGC
TGCATGTCCGATGGCAGAAAAAGAACTACTAAAACTCTGTGACGTCCTCAGGGCTGGTAGCTATTTAGCT
TGCCCCTCCCTCACCCCACCTAGCTCAAACCCAACAAAACACAGCACCGACCACAAAAATCTGCCTCTTA
CCACCTGCTCATCACCTTTTCTCACATATAAAGCAGTGAGCTCAGCCCGATTTCCATTCCTCAATTCAAG
TCTATTAACTCTCTCAAAGAGGAACCCAATCTTCAGATCCATGGCTTCGTACCCCTGCCATCAACACGCG
TCTGCGTTCGACCAGGCTGCGCGTTCTCGCGGCCATAGCAACCGACGTACGGCGTTGCGCCCTCGCCGGC
AGCAAGAAGCCACGGAAGTCCGCCTGGAGCAGAAAATGCCCACGCTACTGCGGGTTTATATAGACGGTCC
TCACGGGATGGGGAAAACCACCACCACGCAACTGCTGGTGGCCCTGGGTTCGCGCGACGACATCGTCTAC
GTACCCGAGCCGATGACTTACTGGCAGGTGCTGGGGGCTTCCGAGACAATCGCGAACATCTACACCACAC
AACACCGCCTCGACCAGGGTGAGATTTCGGCCGGGGACGCGGCGGTGGTAATGACAAGCGCCCAGATAAC
AATGGGCATGCCTTATGCCGTGACCGACGCCGTTCTGGCTCCTCATATCGGGGGGGAGGCTGGCAGCTCA
CATGCCCCGCCCCCGGCCCTCACCCTCATCTTCGACCGCCATCCCATCGCCGCCCTCCTGTGCTACCCGG
CCGCGCGATACCTTATGGGCAGCATGACCCCCCAGGCCGTGCTGGCGTTCGTGGCCCTCATCCCGCCGAC
CTTGCCCGGCACAAACATCGTGTTGGGGGCCCTTCCAGAGGACAGACACATCGACCGCCTGGCCAAACGC
CAGCGCCCCGGCGAGCGGCTTGACCTGGCTATGCTGGCCGCGATTCGCCGCGTTTACGGGCTGCTTGCCA
ATACGGTGCGGTATCTCCAGGGCGGCGGGTCGTGGCGGGAGGATTGGGGACAGCTTTCGGGGACGGCCGT
GCCGCCCCAGGGTGCCGAGCCCCAGAGCAACGCGGGCCCACGACCCCATATCGGGGACACGTTATTTACC
CTGTTTCGGGCCCCCGAGTTGCTGGCCCCCAACGGCGACCTGTACAACGTGTTTGCCTGGGCCTTGGACG
TCTTGGCCAAACGCCTCCGTCCCATGCACGTCTTTATCCTGGATTACGACCAATCGCCCGCCGGCTGCCG
GGACGCCCTGCTGCAACTTACCTCCGGGATGGTCCAGACCCACGTCACCACCCCCGGCTCCATACCGACG
ATCTGCGACCTGGCGCGCACGTTTGCCCGCGAGATGGGGGAGGCTAACCGTGCCGAGGGTCGTGGTTCGC
TCCTCACCTGTGGTGACGTCGAGGAGAACCCTGGTCCTATGAAAAAGCCTGAACTCACCGCGACGTCTGT
CGAGAAGTTTCTGATCGAAAAGTTCGACAGCGTCTCCGACCTGATGCAGCTCTCGGAGGGCGAAGAATCT
CGTGCTTTCAGCTTCGATGTAGGAGGGCGTGGATATGTCCTGCGGGTAAATAGCTGCGCCGATGGTTTCT
ACAAAGATCGTTATGTTTATCGGCACTTTGCATCGGCCGCGCTCCCGATTCCGGAAGTGCTTGACATTGG
GGAATTCAGCGAGAGCCTGACCTATTGCATCTCCCGCCGTGCACAGGGTGTCACGTTGCAAGACCTGCCT
GAAACCGAACTGCCCGCTGTTCTGCAGCCGGTCGCGGAGGCCATGGATGCGATCGCTGCGGCCGATCTTA
GCCAGACGAGCGGGTTCGGCCCATTCGGACCGCAAGGAATCGGTCAATACACTACATGGCGTGATTTCAT
ATGCGCGATTGCTGATCCCCATGTGTATCACTGGCAAACTGTGATGGACGACACCGTCAGTGCGTCCGTC
GCGCAGGCTCTCGATGAGCTGATGCTTTGGGCCGAGGACTGCCCCGAAGTCCGGCACCTCGTGCACGCGG
ATTTCGGCTCCAACAATGTCCTGACGGACAATGGCCGCATAACAGCGGTCATTGACTGGAGCGAGGCGAT
GTTCGGGGATTCCCAATACGAGGTCGCCAACATCTTCTTCTGGAGGCCGTGGTTGGCTTGTATGGAGCAG
CAGACGCGCTACTTCGAGCGGAGGCATCCGGAGCTTGCAGGATCGCCGCGGCTCCGGGCGTATATGCTCC
GCATTGGTCTTGACCAACTCTATCAGAGCTTGGTTGACGGCAATTTCGATGATGCAGCTTGGGCGCAGGG
TCGATGCGACGCAATCGTCCGATCCGGAGCCGGGACTGTAGGGCGTACACAAATCGCCCGCAGAAGCGCG
GCCGTCTGGACCGATGGCTGTGTAGAAGTACTCGCCGATAGTGGAAACCGACGCCCCAGCACTCGTCCGA
GGGCAAAGGAATAGAGTAGATGCCGACCGGGATCCACTTAACGTTACTGAAATCATCAAACAGCTTGACG
AATCTGGATATAAGATCGTTGGTGTCGATGTCAGCTCCGGAGTTGAGACAAATGGTGTTCAGGATCTCGA
TAAGATACGTTCATTTGTCCAAGCAGCAAAGAGTGCCTTCTAGTGATTTAATAGCTCCATGTCAACAAGA
ATAAAACGCGTTTCGGGTTTACCTCTTCCAGATACAGCTCATCTGCAATGCATTAATGCATTGGACCTCG
CAACCCTAGTACGCCCTTCAGGCTCCGGCGAAGCAGAAGAATAGCTTAGCAGAGTCTATTTTCATTTTCG
GGAGACGAGATCAAGCAGATCAACGGTCGTCAAGAGAGTTACGAGACTGAGGAATCCGCTCTTGGCTCCA
CGCGACTATATATTTGTCTCTAATTGTACTTTGACATGCTCCTCTTCTTTACTCTGATAGCTTGACTATG
AAAATTCCGTCACCAGCCCCTGGGTTCGCAAAGATAATTGCACTGTTTCTTCCTTGAACTCTCAAGCCTA
CAGGACACACATTCATCGTAGGTATAAACCTCGAAAATCATTCCTACTAAGATGGGTATACAATAGTAAC
CATGGTTGCCTAGTGAATGCTCCGTAACACCCAATACGCCGGCCGAAACTTTTTTACAACTCTCCTATGA
GTCGTTTACCCAGAATGCACAGGTACACTTGTTTAGAGGTAATCCTTCTTTCTAGAGGATCCTCTACGCC
GGACGCATCGTGGCCGGCATCACCGGCGCCACAGGTGCGGTTGCTGGCGCCTATATCGCCGACATCACCG
ATGGGGAAGATCGGGCTCACCACTTCGGGCTCATGAGCGCTTGTTTCGGCGTGGGTATGGTGGCAGGCCC
CGTGGCCGGGGGACTGTTGGGCGCCATCTCCTTGCATGCACCATTCCTTGCGGCGGCGGTGCTCAACGGC
CTCAACCTACTACTGGGCTGCTTCCTAATGCAGGAGTCGCATAAGGGAGAGCGTCGAGATCTAGAGGATC
CCCCGACTAGTGCTGAGGCATTATGGCACTGGCCGTCGTTTTACAACGTCGTGACTGGGAAAACCCTGGC
GTTACCCAACTTAATCGCCTTGCAGCACATCCCCCTTTCGCCAGCTGGCGTAATAGCGAAGAGGCCCGCA
CCGATCGCCCTTCCCAACAGTTGCGCAGCCTGAATGGCGAATGCTAGAGCAGCTTGAGCTTGGATCAGAT
TGTCGTTTCCCGCCTTCAGTTTAAACTATCAGTGTTTGACAGGATATATTGGCGGGTAAACCTAAGAGAA
AAGAGCGTTTATTAGAATAATCGGATATTTAAAAGGGCGTGAAAAGGTTTATCCGTTCGTCCATTTGTAT
GTGCATGCCAACCACAGGGTTCCCCTCGGGATCAAAGTACTTTGATCCAACCCCTCCGCTGCTATAGTGC
AGTCGGCTTCTGACGTTCAGTGCAGCCGTCTTCTGAAAACGACATGTCGCACAAGTCCTAAGTTACGCGA
CAGGCTGCCGCCCTGCCCTTTTCCTGGCGTTTTCTTGTCGCGTGTTTTAGTCGCATAAAGTAGAATACTT
GCGACTAGAACCGGAGACATTACGCCATGAACAAGAGCGCCGCCGCTGGCCTGCTGGGCTATGCCCGCGT
CAGCACCGACGACCAGGACTTGACCAACCAACGGGCCGAACTGCACGCGGCCGGCTGCACCAAGCTGTTT
TCCGAGAAGATCACCGGCACCAGGCGCGACCGCCCGGAGCTGGCCAGGATGCTTGACCACCTACGCCCTG
GCGACGTTGTGACAGTGACCAGGCTAGACCGCCTGGCCCGCAGCACCCGCGACCTACTGGACATTGCCGA
GCGCATCCAGGAGGCCGGCGCGGGCCTGCGTAGCCTGGCAGAGCCGTGGGCCGACACCACCACGCCGGCC
GGCCGCATGGTGTTGACCGTGTTCGCCGGCATTGCCGAGTTCGAGCGTTCCCTAATCATCGACCGCACCC
GGAGCGGGCGCGAGGCCGCCAAGGCCCGAGGCGTGAAGTTTGGCCCCCGCCCTACCCTCACCCCGGCACA
GATCGCGCACGCCCGCGAGCTGATCGACCAGGAAGGCCGCACCGTGAAAGAGGCGGCTGCACTGCTTGGC
GTGCATCGCTCGACCCTGTACCGCGCACTTGAGCGCAGCGAGGAAGTGACGCCCACCGAGGCCAGGCGGC
GCGGTGCCTTCCGTGAGGACGCATTGACCGAGGCCGACGCCCTGGCGGCCGCCGAGAATGAACGCCAAGA
GGAACAAGCATGAAACCGCACCAGGACGGCCAGGACGAACCGTTTTTCATTACCGAAGAGATCGAGGCGG
AGATGATCGCGGCCGGGTACGTGTTCGAGCCGCCCGCGCACGTCTCAACCGTGCGGCTGCATGAAATCCT
GGCCGGTTTGTCTGATGCCAAGCTGGCGGCCTGGCCGGCCAGCTTGGCCGCTGAAGAAACCGAGCGCCGC
CGTCTAAAAAGGTGATGTGTATTTGAGTAAAACAGCTTGCGTCATGCGGTCGCTGCGTATATGATGCGAT
GAGTAAATAAACAAATACGCAAGGGGAACGCATGAAGGTTATCGCTGTACTTAACCAGAAAGGCGGGTCA
GGCAAGACGACCATCGCAACCCATCTAGCCCGCGCCCTGCAACTCGCCGGGGCCGATGTTCTGTTAGTCG
ATTCCGATCCCCAGGGCAGTGCCCGCGATTGGGCGGCCGTGCGGGAAGATCAACCGCTAACCGTTGTCGG
CATCGACCGCCCGACGATTGACCGCGACGTGAAGGCCATCGGCCGGCGCGACTTCGTAGTGATCGACGGA
GCGCCCCAGGCGGCGGACTTGGCTGTGTCCGCGATCAAGGCAGCCGACTTCGTGCTGATTCCGGTGCAGC
CAAGCCCTTACGACATATGGGCCACCGCCGACCTGGTGGAGCTGGTTAAGCAGCGCATTGAGGTCACGGA
TGGAAGGCTACAAGCGGCCTTTGTCGTGTCGCGGGCGATCAAAGGCACGCGCATCGGCGGTGAGGTTGCC
GAGGCGCTGGCCGGGTACGAGCTGCCCATTCTTGAGTCCCGTATCACGCAGCGCGTGAGCTACCCAGGCA
CTGCCGCCGCCGGCACAACCGTTCTTGAATCAGAACCCGAGGGCGACGCTGCCCGCGAGGTCCAGGCGCT
GGCCGCTGAAATTAAATCAAAACTCATTTGAGTTAATGAGGTAAAGAGAAAATGAGCAAAAGCACAAACA
CGCTAAGTGCCGGCCGTCCGAGCGCACGCAGCAGCAAGGCTGCAACGTTGGCCAGCCTGGCAGACACGCC
AGCCATGAAGCGGGTCAACTTTCAGTTGCCGGCGGAGGATCACACCAAGCTGAAGATGTACGCGGTACGC
CAAGGCAAGACCATTACCGAGCTGCTATCTGAATACATCGCGCAGCTACCAGAGTAAATGAGCAAATGAA
TAAATGAGTAGATGAATTTTAGCGGCTAAAGGAGGCGGCATGGAAAATCAAGAACAACCAGGCACCGACG
CCGTGGAATGCCCCATGTGTGGAGGAACGGGCGGTTGGCCAGGCGTAAGCGGCTGGGTTGCCTGCCGGCC
CTGCAATGGCACTGGAACCCCCAAGCCCGAGGAATCGGCGTGAGCGGTCGCAAACCATCCGGCCCGGTAC
AAATCGGCGCGGCGCTGGGTGATGACCTGGTGGAGAAGTTGAAGGCCGCGCAGGCCGCCCAGCGGCAACG
CATCGAGGCAGAAGCACGCCCCGGTGAATCGTGGCAAGCGGCCGCTGATCGAATCCGCAAAGAATCCCGG
CAACCGCCGGCAGCCGGTGCGCCGTCGATTAGGAAGCCGCCCAAGGGCGACGAGCAACCAGATTTTTTCG
TTCCGATGCTCTATGACGTGGGCACCCGCGATAGTCGCAGCATCATGGACGTGGCCGTTTTCCGTCTGTC
GAAGCGTGACCGACGAGCTGGCGAGGTGATCCGCTACGAGCTTCCAGACGGGCACGTAGAGGTTTCCGCA
GGGCCGGCCGGCATGGCCAGTGTGTGGGATTACGACCTGGTACTGATGGCGGTTTCCCATCTAACCGAAT
CCATGAACCGATACCGGGAAGGGAAGGGAGACAAGCCCGGCCGCGTGTTCCGTCCACACGTTGCGGACGT
ACTCAAGTTCTGCCGGCGAGCCGATGGCGGAAAGCAGAAAGACGACCTGGTAGAAACCTGCATTCGGTTA
AACACCACGCACGTTGCCATGCAGCGTACGAAGAAGGCCAAGAACGGCCGCCTGGTGACGGTATCCGAGG
GTGAAGCCTTGATTAGCCGCTACAAGATCGTAAAGAGCGAAACCGGGCGGCCGGAGTACATCGAGATCGA
GCTAGCTGATTGGATGTACCGCGAGATCACAGAAGGCAAGAACCCGGACGTGCTGACGGTTCACCCCGAT
TACTTTTTGATCGATCCCGGCATCGGCCGTTTTCTCTACCGCCTGGCACGCCGCGCCGCAGGCAAGGCAG
AAGCCAGATGGTTGTTCAAGACGATCTACGAACGCAGTGGCAGCGCCGGAGAGTTCAAGAAGTTCTGTTT
CACCGTGCGCAAGCTGATCGGGTCAAATGACCTGCCGGAGTACGATTTGAAGGAGGAGGCGGGGCAGGCT
GGCCCGATCCTAGTCATGCGCTACCGCAACCTGATCGAGGGCGAAGCATCCGCCGGTTCCTAATGTACGG
AGCAGATGCTAGGGCAAATTGCCCTAGCAGGGGAAAAAGGTCGAAAAGCACTCTTTCCTGTGGATAGCAC
GTACATTGGGAACCCAAAGCCGTACATTGGGAACCGGAACCCGTACATTGGGAACCCAAAGCCGTACATT
GGGAACCGGTCACACATGTAAGTGACTGATATAAAAGAGAAAAAAGGCGATTTTTCCGCCTAAAACTCTT
TAAAACTTATTAAAACTCTTAAAACCCGCCTGGCCTGTGCATAACTGTCTGGCCAGCGCACAGCCGAAGA
GCTGCAAAAAGCGCCTACCCTTCGGTCGCTGCGCTCCCTACGCCCCGCCGCTTCGCGTCGGCCTATCGCG
GCCGCTGGCCGCTCAAAAATGGCTGGCCTACGGCCAGGCAATCTACCAGGGCGCGGACAAGCCGCGCCGT
CGCCACTCGACCGCCGGCGCCCACATCAAGGCACCCTGCCTCGCGCGTTTCGGTGATGACGGTGAAAACC
TCTGACACATGCAGCTCCCGGAGACGGTCACAGCTTGTCTGTAAGCGGATGCCGGGAGCAGACAAGCCCG
TCAGGGCGCGTCAGCGGGTGTTGGCGGGTGTCGGGGCGCAGCCATGACCCAGTCACGTAGCGATAGCGGA
GTGTATACTGGCTTAACTATGCGGCATCAGAGCAGATTGTACTGAGAGTGCACCATATGCGGTGTGAAAT
ACCGCACAGATGCGTAAGGAGAAAATACCGCATCAGGCGCTCTTCCGCTTCCTCGCTCACTGACTCGCTG
CGCTCGGTCGTTCGGCTGCGGCGAGCGGTATCAGCTCACTCAAAGGCGGTAATACGGTTATCCACAGAAT
CAGGGGATAACGCAGGAAAGAACATGTGAGCAAAAGGCCAGCAAAAGGCCAGGAACCGTAAAAAGGCCGC
GTTGCTGGCGTTTTTCCATAGGCTCCGCCCCCCTGACGAGCATCACAAAAATCGACGCTCAAGTCAGAGG
TGGCGAAACCCGACAGGACTATAAAGATACCAGGCGTTTCCCCCTGGAAGCTCCCTCGTGCGCTCTCCTG
TTCCGACCCTGCCGCTTACCGGATACCTGTCCGCCTTTCTCCCTTCGGGAAGCGTGGCGCTTTCTCATAG
CTCACGCTGTAGGTATCTCAGTTCGGTGTAGGTCGTTCGCTCCAAGCTGGGCTGTGTGCACGAACCCCCC
GTTCAGCCCGACCGCTGCGCCTTATCCGGTAACTATCGTCTTGAGTCCAACCCGGTAAGACACGACTTAT
CGCCACTGGCAGCAGCCACTGGTAACAGGATTAGCAGAGCGAGGTATGTAGGCGGTGCTACAGAGTTCTT
GAAGTGGTGGCCTAACTACGGCTACACTAGAAGGACAGTATTTGGTATCTGCGCTCTGCTGAAGCCAGTT
ACCTTCGGAAAAAGAGTTGGTAGCTCTTGATCCGGCAAACAAACCACCGCTGGTAGCGGTGGTTTTTTTG
TTTGCAAGCAGCAGATTACGCGCAGAAAAAAAGGATCTCAAGAAGATCCTTTGATCTTTTCTACGGGGTC
TGACGCTCAGTGGAACGAAAACTCACGTTAAGGGATTTTGGTCATGCATTCTAGGTACTAAAACAATTCA
TCCAGTAAAATATAATATTTTATTTTCTCCCAATCAGGCTTGATCCCCAGTAAGTCAAAAAATAGCTCGA
CATACTGTTCTTCCCCGATATCCTCCCTGATCGACCGGACGCAGAAGGCAATGTCATACCACTTGTCCGC
CCTGCCGCTTCTCCCAAGATCAATAAAGCCACTTACTTTGCCATCTTTCACAAAGATGTTGCTGTCTCCC
AGGTCGCCGTGGGAAAAGACAAGTTCCTCTTCGGGCTTTTCCGTCTTTAAAAAATCATACAGCTCGCGCG
GATCTTTAAATGGAGTGTCTTCTTCCCAGTTTTCGCAATCCACATCGGCCAGATCGTTATTCAGTAAGTA
ATCCAATTCGGCTAAGCGGCTGTCTAAGCTATTCGTATAGGGACAATCCGATATGTCGATGGAGTGAAAG
AGCCTGATGCACTCCGCATACAGCTCGATAATCTTTTCAGGGCTTTGTTCATCTTCATACTCTTCCGAGC
AAAGGACGCCATCGGCCTCACTCATGAGCAGATTGCTCCAGCCATCATGCCGTTCAAAGTGCAGGACCTT
TGGAACAGGCAGCTTTCCTTCCAGCCATAGCATCATGTCCTTTTCCCGTTCCACATCATAGGTGGTCCCT
TTATACCGGCTGTCCGTCATTTTTAAATATAGGTTTTCATTTTCTCCCACCAGCTTATATACCTTAGCAG
GAGACATTCCTTCCGTATCTTTTACGCAGCGGTATTTTTCGATCAGTTTTTTCAATTCCGGTGATATTCT
CATTTTAGCCATTTATTATTTCCTTCCTCTTTTCTACAGTATTTAAAGATACCCCAAGAAGCTAATTATA
ACAAGACGAACTCCAATTCACTGTTCCTTGCATTCTAAAACCTTAAATACCAGAAAACAGCTTTTTCAAA
GTTGTTTTCAAAGTTGGCGTATAACATAGTATCGACGGAGCCGATTTTGAAACCGCGGTGATCACAGGCA
GCAACGCTCTGTCATCGTTACAATCAACATGCTACCCTCCGCGAGATCATCCGTGTTTCAAACCCGGCAG
CTTAGTTGCCGTTCTTCCGAATAGCATCGGTAACATGAGCAAAGTCTGCCGCCTTACAACGGCTCTCCCG
CTGACGCCGTCCCGGACTGATGGGCTGCCTGTATCGAGTGGTGATTTTGTGCCGAGCTGCCGGTCGGGGA
GCTGTTGGCTGGCTGGTGGCAGGATATATTGTGGTGTAAACAAATTGACGCTTAGACAACTTAATAACAC
ATTGCGGACGTTTTTAATGTACTGAATTAACGCCGAATTAATTCGGGGGATCTGGATTTTAGTACTGGAT
TTTGGTTTTAGGAATTAGAAATTTTATTGATAGAAGTATTTTACAAATACAAATACATACTAAGGGTTTC
TTATATGCTCAACACATGAGCGGAATTCATAAATGTAGGTATTACCTGTACATTTTATTTATTCGAGAAA
AACAAACAAACCAAAACGATGCAGCGATCACTACCGGCGTCATCCGGAATTGAAACGGCGCGCGTTGAGG
GGGGCCTTCTTGTTCGGACACACACGGGGCCGCCAAAGTGGGGCCCATACGGCTGCCCATCCCTTGCTCT
CCAATACCCTGGTCATGTGACTCGAAATTGGAGACTCACAAAGATGCTTTGAAACCCCGCCGGGAACTTT
TTCTCACAGACACAATCAGTCGACCTTATCATCGCAAAATCGACAAACCTCAAAAAGAACTCGAAGAGTC
AGTCTCCCTTGCGGTTAAACTGATTGATATCTCGTGTTCTCTAAACCTTCAATAAGTGAGTTACTGCGCA
CAAAGCCGACTATACTGAGCACCAACGCGAATTGCTCACGTTGTCGCCTAACAGATCTTGGCTTTCGTAG
GAACCCAATCTTCAAAACAAGTTTGTACAAAAAAGCAGGCTCCGAATTCACCGGTGCCACCATGTACCCA
TACGATGTTCCAGATTACGCTTCGCCGAAGAAAAAGCGCAAGGTCGAAGCGTCCGACAAGAAGTACAGCA
TCGGCCTGGCCATCGGCACCAACTCTGTGGGCTGGGCCGTGATCACCGACGAGTACAAGGTGCCCAGCAA
GAAATTCAAGGTGCTGGGCAACACCGACCGGCACAGCATCAAGAAGAACCTGATCGGAGCCCTGCTGTTC
GACAGCGGCGAAACAGCCGAGGCCACCCGGCTGAAGAGAACCGCCAGAAGAAGATACACCAGACGGAAGA
ACCGGATCTGCTATCTGCAAGAGATCTTCAGCAACGAGATGGCCAAGGTGGACGACAGCTTCTTCCACAG
ACTGGAAGAGTCCTTCCTGGTGGAAGAGGATAAGAAGCACGAGCGGCACCCCATCTTCGGCAACATCGTG
GACGAGGTGGCCTACCACGAGAAGTACCCCACCATCTACCACCTGAGAAAGAAACTGGTGGACAGCACCG
ACAAGGCCGACCTGCGGCTGATCTATCTGGCCCTGGCCCACATGATCAAGTTCCGGGGCCACTTCCTGAT
CGAGGGCGACCTGAACCCCGACAACAGCGACGTGGACAAGCTGTTCATCCAGCTGGTGCAGACCTACAAC
CAGCTGTTCGAGGAAAACCCCATCAACGCCAGCGGCGTGGACGCCAAGGCCATCCTGTCTGCCAGACTGA
GCAAGAGCAGACGGCTGGAAAATCTGATCGCCCAGCTGCCCGGCGAGAAGAAGAATGGCCTGTTCGGCAA
CCTGATTGCCCTGAGCCTGGGCCTGACCCCCAACTTCAAGAGCAACTTCGACCTGGCCGAGGATGCCAAA
CTGCAGCTGAGCAAGGACACCTACGACGACGACCTGGACAACCTGCTGGCCCAGATCGGCGACCAGTACG
CCGACCTGTTTCTGGCCGCCAAGAACCTGTCCGACGCCATCCTGCTGAGCGACATCCTGAGAGTGAACAC
CGAGATCACCAAGGCCCCCCTGAGCGCCTCTATGATCAAGAGATACGACGAGCACCACCAGGACCTGACC
CTGCTGAAAGCTCTCGTGCGGCAGCAGCTGCCTGAGAAGTACAAAGAGATTTTCTTCGACCAGAGCAAGA
ACGGCTACGCCGGCTACATTGACGGCGGAGCCAGCCAGGAAGAGTTCTACAAGTTCATCAAGCCCATCCT
GGAAAAGATGGACGGCACCGAGGAACTGCTCGTGAAGCTGAACAGAGAGGACCTGCTGCGGAAGCAGCGG
ACCTTCGACAACGGCAGCATCCCCCACCAGATCCACCTGGGAGAGCTGCACGCCATTCTGCGGCGGCAGG
AAGATTTTTACCCATTCCTGAAGGACAACCGGGAAAAGATCGAGAAGATCCTGACCTTCCGCATCCCCTA
CTACGTGGGCCCTCTGGCCAGGGGAAACAGCAGATTCGCCTGGATGACCAGAAAGAGCGAGGAAACCATC
ACCCCCTGGAACTTCGAGGAAGTGGTGGACAAGGGCGCTTCCGCCCAGAGCTTCATCGAGCGGATGACCA
ACTTCGATAAGAACCTGCCCAACGAGAAGGTGCTGCCCAAGCACAGCCTGCTGTACGAGTACTTCACCGT
GTATAACGAGCTGACCAAAGTGAAATACGTGACCGAGGGAATGAGAAAGCCCGCCTTCCTGAGCGGCGAG
CAGAAAAAGGCCATCGTGGACCTGCTGTTCAAGACCAACCGGAAAGTGACCGTGAAGCAGCTGAAAGAGG
ACTACTTCAAGAAAATCGAGTGCTTCGACTCCGTGGAAATCTCCGGCGTGGAAGATCGGTTCAACGCCTC
CCTGGGCACATACCACGATCTGCTGAAAATTATCAAGGACAAGGACTTCCTGGACAATGAGGAAAACGAG
GACATTCTGGAAGATATCGTGCTGACCCTGACACTGTTTGAGGACAGAGAGATGATCGAGGAACGGCTGA
AAACCTATGCCCACCTGTTCGACGACAAAGTGATGAAGCAGCTGAAGCGGCGGAGATACACCGGCTGGGG
CAGGCTGAGCCGGAAGCTGATCAACGGCATCCGGGACAAGCAGTCCGGCAAGACAATCCTGGATTTCCTG
AAGTCCGACGGCTTCGCCAACAGAAACTTCATGCAGCTGATCCACGACGACAGCCTGACCTTTAAAGAGG
ACATCCAGAAAGCCCAGGTGTCCGGCCAGGGCGATAGCCTGCACGAGCACATTGCCAATCTGGCCGGCAG
CCCCGCCATTAAGAAGGGCATCCTGCAGACAGTGAAGGTGGTGGACGAGCTCGTGAAAGTGATGGGCCGG
CACAAGCCCGAGAACATCGTGATCGAAATGGCCAGAGAGAACCAGACCACCCAGAAGGGACAGAAGAACA
GCCGCGAGAGAATGAAGCGGATCGAAGAGGGCATCAAAGAGCTGGGCAGCCAGATCCTGAAAGAACACCC
CGTGGAAAACACCCAGCTGCAGAACGAGAAGCTGTACCTGTACTACCTGCAGAATGGGCGGGATATGTAC
GTGGACCAGGAACTGGACATCAACCGGCTGTCCGACTACGATGTGGACGCCATCGTGCCTCAGAGCTTTC
TGAAGGACGACTCCATCGACAACAAGGTGCTGACCAGAAGCGACAAGAACCGGGGCAAGAGCGACAACGT
GCCCTCCGAAGAGGTCGTGAAGAAGATGAAGAACTACTGGCGGCAGCTGCTGAACGCCAAGCTGATTACC
CAGAGAAAGTTCGACAATCTGACCAAGGCCGAGAGAGGCGGCCTGAGCGAACTGGATAAGGCCGGCTTCA
TCAAGAGACAGCTGGTGGAAACCCGGCAGATCACAAAGCACGTGGCACAGATCCTGGACTCCCGGATGAA
CACTAAGTACGACGAGAATGACAAGCTGATCCGGGAAGTGAAAGTGATCACCCTGAAGTCCAAGCTGGTG
TCCGATTTCCGGAAGGATTTCCAGTTTTACAAAGTGCGCGAGATCAACAACTACCACCACGCCCACGACG
CCTACCTGAACGCCGTCGTGGGAACCGCCCTGATCAAAAAGTACCCTAAGCTGGAAAGCGAGTTCGTGTA
CGGCGACTACAAGGTGTACGACGTGCGGAAGATGATCGCCAAGAGCGAGCAGGAAATCGGCAAGGCTACC
GCCAAGTACTTCTTCTACAGCAACATCATGAACTTTTTCAAGACCGAGATTACCCTGGCCAACGGCGAGA
TCCGGAAGCGGCCTCTGATCGAGACAAACGGCGAAACCGGGGAGATCGTGTGGGATAAGGGCCGGGATTT
TGCCACCGTGCGGAAAGTGCTGAGCATGCCCCAAGTGAATATCGTGAAAAAGACCGAGGTGCAGACAGGC
GGCTTCAGCAAAGAGTCTATCCTGCCCAAGAGGAACAGCGATAAGCTGATCGCCAGAAAGAAGGACTGGG
ACCCTAAGAAGTACGGCGGCTTCGACAGCCCCACCGTGGCCTATTCTGTGCTGGTGGTGGCCAAAGTGGA
AAAGGGCAAGTCCAAGAAACTGAAGAGTGTGAAAGAGCTGCTGGGGATCACCATCATGGAAAGAAGCAGC
TTCGAGAAGAATCCCATCGACTTTCTGGAAGCCAAGGGCTACAAAGAAGTGAAAAAGGACCTGATCATCA
AGCTGCCTAAGTACTCCCTGTTCGAGCTGGAAAACGGCCGGAAGAGAATGCTGGCCTCTGCCGGCGAACT
GCAGAAGGGAAACGAACTGGCCCTGCCCTCCAAATATGTGAACTTCCTGTACCTGGCCAGCCACTATGAG
AAGCTGAAGGGCTCCCCCGAGGATAATGAGCAGAAACAGCTGTTTGTGGAACAGCACAAGCACTACCTGG
ACGAGATCATCGAGCAGATCAGCGAGTTCTCCAAGAGAGTGATCCTGGCCGACGCTAATCTGGACAAAGT
GCTGTCCGCCTACAACAAGCACCGGGATAAGCCCATCAGAGAGCAGGCCGAGAATATCATCCACCTGTTT
ACCCTGACCAATCTGGGAGCCCCTGCCGCCTTCAAGTACTTTGACACCACCATCGACCGGAAGAGGTACA
CCAGCACCAAAGAGGTGCTGGACGCCACCCTGATCCACCAGAGCATCACCGGCCTGTACGAGACACGGAT
CGACCTGTCTCAGCTGGGAGGCGACAGCCCCAAGAAGAAGAGAAAGGTGGAGGCCAGCGGGCCGGCCGGA
TCCATGGAACGTGTGAGAATGATTAATGTGCAAAGGCTGTTAGAAGCCGCAGAGTTTTTAGAAAGAAGAG
AAAGAGAATGCGAACACGGGTATGCCAGTTCTTTCCCTAGCATGCCCTCTCCCAGAGGCTAAATCGATTG
ATTAATTAAGAATTCGACCCAGCTTTC
Features (pLannotate 1.2.2; 27 found; start..end, strand, type, name):
     15..730     +  terminator     trpC terminator (fragment): trpC; transcription terminator from the Aspergillus nidulans trpC gene (Punt et al., 1987)
    731..790     +  CDS            lacI (fragment): lac repressor; lacI; The lac repressor binds to the lac operator to inhibit transcription in E. coli. This inhibition can be relieved by adding lactose or isopropyl-β-D-thiogalactopyranoside (IPTG).
    803..824     +  protein_bind   CAP binding site: CAP binding activates transcription in the presence of cAMP. E. coli catabolite activator protein
    839..869     +  promoter       lac promoter: promoter for the E. coli lac operon
    873..895     +  protein_bind   lac operator (fragment): The lac repressor binds to the lac operator to inhibit transcription in E. coli. This inhibition can be relieved by adding lactose or isopropyl-β-D-thiogalactopyranoside (IPTG). lac repressor encoded by lacI
    926..977     +  misc_feature   MCS (fragment): pUC18/19 multiple cloning site
   1791..2918    +  CDS            TK: KITH_HHV1 - Also known as UL23. Experimental evidence at protein level: Swiss-Prot protein existence level 1. Catalyzes the transfer of the gamma-phospho group of ATP to thymidine to generate dTMP in the salvage pathway of pyrimidine synthesis. The dTMP serves as a substrate for DNA polymerase during viral DNA replication. Allows the virus to be reactivated and to grow in non-proliferative cells lacking a high concentration of phosphorylated nucleic acid precursors. From Human herpesvirus 1 (HHV-1) (Human herpes simplex virus 1). Used in molecular biology as a selectable marker to identify tra
   2979..4001    +  CDS            hph: KHYB_ECOLX - Experimental evidence at protein level: Swiss-Prot protein existence level 1. The aminoglycoside phosphotransferases achieve inactivation of their antibiotic substrates by phosphorylation. Only phosphorylates hygromycin and closely related compounds such as demethyl analogs and destomycin. From Escherichia coli.
   4020..4746    +  terminator     trpC terminator: trpC; transcription terminator from the Aspergillus nidulans trpC gene (Punt et al., 1987)
   4747..5027    +  CDS            TcR (fragment): tetracycline efflux protein; tet; confers resistance to tetracycline
   5067..5221    +  CDS            lacZα (fragment): LacZα fragment of β-galactosidase; lacZ fragment
   5287..5311    +  misc_feature   RB T-DNA repeat: right border repeat from nopaline C58 T-DNA
   5651..6052    +  CDS            Y4CG_SINFN (fragment): Protein inferred from homology: Swiss-Prot protein existence level 3. From Sinorhizobium fredii (strain NBRC 101917 / NGR234).
   6612..7241    +  CDS            pVS1 StaA: stability protein from the Pseudomonas plasmid pVS1 (Heeb et al., 2000)
   7670..8743    +  CDS            pVS1 RepA: replication protein from the Pseudomonas plasmid pVS1 (Heeb et al., 2000)
   8809..9003    +  rep_origin     pVS1 oriV: origin of replication for the Pseudomonas plasmid pVS1 (Heeb et al., 2000)
   9206..9245    +  CDS            rop (fragment): Rop protein, which maintains plasmids at low copy number; rop
   9347..9487    +  misc_feature   bom: basis of mobility region from pBR322
   9673..10261   -  rep_origin     ori: high-copy-number ColE1/pMB1/pBR322/pUC origin of replication
  10348..11142   -  CDS            KanR: aminoglycoside phosphotransferase; aphA-3; confers resistance to kanamycin
  11567..11591   +  misc_feature   LB T-DNA repeat: left border repeat from nopaline C58 T-DNA
  11669..11782   -  polyA_signal   CaMV poly(A) signal (fragment): cauliflower mosaic virus polyadenylation signal
  12267..12291   +  protein_bind   attB1: mutant version of attB; recombination site for the Gateway® BP reaction BP Clonase™
  12315..12342   +  CDS            3xHA (fragment): three tandem HA epitope tags
  12375..16475   +  CDS            Cas9: Cas9 (Csn1) endonuclease from the Streptococcus pyogenes Type II CRISPR/Cas system generates RNA-guided double strand breaks in DNA
  16524..16646   +  CDS            Mxi1: transcriptional repressor domain from the mouse Max-interacting protein 1 (Schreiber-Agus et al., 1995)
  16677..14      -  protein_bind   attB2 (across the origin): mutant version of attB; recombination site for the Gateway® BP reaction BP Clonase™
