[The description below was written by a language model from this plasmid's Addgene catalogue record and pLannotate feature annotations shown in this document.]
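Description:
pIF3 is a CRISPR interference (CRISPRi) binary vector built on the pCAMBIA1300 backbone for gene silencing in the rice blast fungus Magnaporthe oryzae. As a T-DNA binary plasmid it carries nopaline-type left and right border repeats. It also has the pVS1 replication and stability functions (oriV, RepA, StaA) for maintenance in Agrobacterium, and a high-copy ColE1/pMB1-type origin with the pBR322 bom site for propagation in E. coli. This architecture fits Agrobacterium-mediated delivery, although the record does not state the transformation route. Bacterial selection is by kanamycin (aphA-3 type KanR).

The main payload is a nuclease-dead Streptococcus pyogenes Cas9 fused at its C-terminus to the Mxi1 transcriptional repressor domain, with a fragment of an HA epitope tag annotated just upstream of the Cas9 coding sequence. The fusion is flanked by attB1 and attB2 sites, reflecting its Gateway assembly, and is followed by an Aspergillus nidulans trpC terminator. According to the catalogue entry it is driven by the MoRP27 promoter, and a guide RNA cassette is expressed from the MoU3 promoter. Neither promoter is annotated in the automated feature table, and the guide position is recorded as empty, so users supply their own spacer.

Fungal transformants are selected with hygromycin through an hph coding sequence, which lies directly downstream of a herpes simplex virus thymidine kinase coding sequence and is terminated by a second trpC terminator. TK is commonly used as a counter-selectable marker, but the record does not explain its role here. When guided to a promoter or coding region, dCas9-Mxi1 represses transcription without cutting DNA, allowing targeted knockdown of fungal genes.
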