Addgene plasmid #196068: pIF3
Purpose: Expresses dCas9-Mxi1 with MoRP27 promoter and express gRNA with MoU3 promtoer in M. oryzae
Depositing lab: Kabin Xie. Depositing organization: Huazhong Agricultural University. Publication: CRISPR/dCas9-Mediated Gene Silencing in Two Plant Fungal Pathogens. Zhang YM, Zheng L, Xie K. mSphere. 2023 Feb 21;8(1):e0059422. doi: 10.1128/msphere.00594-22. Epub 2023 Jan 19. PubMed 36655998.
Backbone
  Vector backbone: pCAMBIA1300
  Vector type: CRISPR
  Selectable markers: Hygromycin
Growth in bacteria
  Bacterial resistance: Kanamycin, 50 μg/mL
  Growth temperature: 37°C
  Growth strain: DH5alpha
  Copy number: High Copy
Gene/Insert
  Gene/Insert name: dCas9-Mxi1
  gRNA/shRNA sequence: empty
  Promoter: MoRP27 promoter
  Cloning method: Gateway Cloning
  Sequencing primers: 5′ M13R; 3′ M13F
Terms and licenses: Academic/Nonprofit Terms; Industry Terms: Not Available to Industry
How to cite: pIF3 was a gift from Kabin Xie (Addgene plasmid # 196068 ; http://n2t.net/addgene:196068 ; RRID:Addgene_196068)
